>Addgene plasmid #47032 | pECIA2 | depositor full sequence | sequence record 67069 | pECIA2 sequence 6007 bps
TCGCGCGTTTCGGTGATGACGGTGAAAACCTCTGACACATGCAGCTCCCGGAGACGGTCACAGCTTGTCT
GTAAGCGGATGCCGGGAGCAGACAAGCCCGTCAGGGCGCGTCAGCGGGTGTTGGCGGGTGTCGGGGCTGG
CTTAACTATGCGGCATCAGAGCAGATTGTACTGAGAGTGCACCATATGCGGTGTGAAATACCGCACAGAT
GCGTAAGGAGAAAATACCGCATCAGGCGCCATTCGCCATTCAGGCTGCGCAACTGTTGGGAAGGGCGATC
GGTGCGGGCCTCTTCGCTATTACGCCAGCTGGCGAAAGGGGGATGTGCTGCAAGGCGATTAAGTTGGGTA
ACGCCAGGGTTTTCCCAGTCACGACGTTGTAAAACGACGGCCAGTGAATTAATTCGTTGCAGGACAGGAT
GTGGTGCCCGATGTGACTAGCTCTTTGCTGCAGGCCGTCCTATCCTCTGGTTCCGATAAGAGACCCAGAA
CTCCGGCCCCCCACCGCCCACCGCCACCCCCATACATATGTGGTACGCAAGTAAGAGTGCCTGCGCATGC
CCCATGTGCCCCACCAAGAGCTTTGCATCCCATACAAGTCCCCAAAGTGGAGAACCGAACCAATTCTTCG
CGGGCAGAACAAAAGCTTCTGCACACGTCTCCACTCGAATTTGGAGCCGGCCGGCGTGTGCAAAAGAGGT
GAATCGAACGAAAGACCCGTGTGTAAAGCCGCGTTTCCAAAATGTATAAAACCGAGAGCATCTGGCCAAT
GTGCATCAGTTGTGGTCAGCAGCAAAATCAAGTGAATCATCTCAGTGCAACTAAAGGGGGGATCCGATCT
CAATATGAAGTTATGCATATTACTGGCCGTCGTGGCCTTTGTTGGCCTCTCGCTCGGGAGATCATCAACA
AGTTTGTACAAAAAAGCTGAACGAGAAACGTAAAATGATATAAATATCAATATATTAAATTAGATTTTGC
ATAAAAAACAGACTACATAATACTGTAAAACACAACATATCCAGTCACTATGGCGGCCGCATTAGGCACC
CCAGGCTTTACACTTTATGCTTCCGGCTCGTATAATGTGTGGATTTTGAGTTAGGATCCGTCGAGATTTT
CAGGAGCTAAGGAAGCTAAAATGGAGAAAAAAATCACTGGATATACCACCGTTGATATATCCCAATGGCA
TCGTAAAGAACATTTTGAGGCATTTCAGTCAGTTGCTCAATGTACCTATAACCAGACCGTTCAGCTGGAT
ATTACGGCCTTTTTAAAGACCGTAAAGAAAAATAAGCACAAGTTTTATCCGGCCTTTATTCACATTCTTG
CCCGCCTGATGAATGCTCATCCGGAATTCCGTATGGCAATGAAAGACGGTGAGCTGGTGATATGGGATAG
TGTTCACCCTTGTTACACCGTTTTCCATGAGCAAACTGAAACGTTTTCATCGCTCTGGAGTGAATACCAC
GACGATTTCCGGCAGTTTCTACACATATATTCGCAAGATGTGGCGTGTTACGGTGAAAACCTGGCCTATT
TCCCTAAAGGGTTTATTGAGAATATGTTTTTCGTCTCAGCCAATCCCTGGGTGAGTTTCACCAGTTTTGA
TTTAAACGTGGCCAATATGGACAACTTCTTCGCCCCCGTTTTCACCATGGGCAAATATTATACGCAAGGC
GACAAGGTGCTGATGCCGCTGGCGATTCAGGTTCATCATGCCGTTTGTGATGGCTTCCATGTCGGCAGAA
TGCTTAATGAATTACAACAGTACTGCGATGAGTGGCAGGGCGGGGCGTAAAGATCTGGATCCGGCTTACT
AAAAGCCAGATAACAGTATGCGTATTTGCGCGCTGATTTTTGCGGTATAAGAATATATACTGATATGTAT
ACCCGAAGTATGTCAAAAAGAGGTATGCTATGAAGCAGCGTATTACAGTGACAGTTGACAGCGACAGCTA
TCAGTTGCTCAAGGCATATATGATGTCAATATCTCCGGTCTGGTAAGCACAACCATGCAGAATGAAGCCC
GTCGTCTGCGTGCCGAACGCTGGAAAGCGGAAAATCAGGAAGGGATGGCTGAGGTCGCCCGGTTTATTGA
AATGAACGGCTCTTTTGCTGACGAGAACAGGGGCTGGTGAAATGCAGTTTAAGGTTTACACCTATAAAAG
AGAGAGCCGTTATCGTCTGTTTGTGGATGTACAGAGTGATATTATTGACACGCCCGGGCGACGGATGGTG
ATCCCCCTGGCCAGTGCACGTCTGCTGTCAGATAAAGTCTCCCGTGAACTTTACCCGGTGGTGCATATCG
GGGATGAAAGCTGGCGCATGATGACCACCGATATGGCCAGTGTGCCGGTCTCCGTTATCGGGGAAGAAGT
GGCTGATCTCAGCCACCGCGAAAATGACATCAAAAACGCCATTAACCTGATGTTCTGGGGAATATAAATG
TCAGGCTCCCTTATACACAGCCAGTCTGCAGGTCGACCATAGTGACTGGATATGTTGTGTTTTACAGTAT
TATGTAGTCTGTTTTTTATGCAAAATCTAATTTAATATATTGATATTTATATCATTTTACGTTTCTCGTT
CAGCTTTCTTGTACAAAGTGGTTGATATCCAGCACAGTGGCGGCCGCTTGGAAGTTCTGTTTCAAGGGCC
TGGGAGCGACAAAACTCACACATGCCCACCGTGCCCAGCACCTGAACTCCTGGGGGGACCGTCAGTCTTC
CTCTTCCCCCCAAAACCCAAGGACACCCTCATGATCTCCCGGACCCCTGAGGTCACATGCGTGGTGGTGG
ACGTGAGCCACGAAGACCCTGAGGTCAAGTTCAACTGGTACGTGGACGGCGTGGAGGTGCATAATGCCAA
GACAAAGCCGCGGGAGGAGCAGTACAACAGCACGTACCGTGTGGTCAGCGTCCTCACCGTCCTGCACCAG
GACTGGCTGAATGGCAAGGAGTACAAGTGCAAGGTCTCCAACAAAGCCCTCCCAGCCCCCATCGAGAAAA
CCATCTCCAAAGCCAAAGGGCAGCCCCGAGAACCACAGGTGTACACCCTGCCCCCATCCCGGGAGGAGAT
GACCAAGAACCAGGTCAGCCTGACCTGCCTGGTCAAAGGCTTCTATCCCAGCGACATCGCCGTGGAGTGG
GAGAGCAATGGGCAGCCGGAGAACAACTACAAGACCACGCCTCCCGTGCTGGACTCCGACGGCTCCTTCT
TCCTCTACAGCAAGCTCACCGTGGACAAGAGCAGGTGGCAGCAGGGGAACGTCTTCTCATGCTCCGTGAT
GCATGAGGGTCTGCACAACCACTACACGCAGAAGAGCCTCTCCCTGTCTCCGGGTAAATCTAGAGGGCCC
TTCGAAGGTAAGCCTATCCCTAACCCTCTCCTCGGTCTCGATTCTACGCGTACCGGTCATCATCACCATC
ACCATTGAGTTTAAACCCGCTGATCAGCCTCGACTGTGCCTTCTAAGGCCTGAGCTCGCTGATCAGCCTC
GATCGAGGATCCAGACATGATAAGATACATTGATGAGTTTGGACAAACCACAACTAGAATGCAGTGAAAA
AAATGCTTTATTTGTGAAATTTGTGATGCTATTGCTTTATTTGTAACCATTATAAGCTGCAATAAACAAG
TTAACAACAACAATTGCATTCATTTTATGTTTCAGGTTCAGGGGGAGGTGTGGGAGGTTTTTTAAAGCAA
GTAAAACCTCTACAAATGTGGTATGGCTGATTATGATCAGTCGACCTGCAGGCATGCAAGCTTGGCGTAA
TCATGGTCATAGCTGTTTCCTGTGTGAAATTGTTATCCGCTCACAATTCCACACAACATACGAGCCGGAA
GCATAAAGTGTAAAGCCTGGGGTGCCTAATGAGTGAGCTAACTCACATTAATTGCGTTGCGCTCACTGCC
CGCTTTCCAGTCGGGAAACCTGTCGTGCCAGCTGCATTAATGAATCGGCCAACGCGCGGGGAGAGGCGGT
TTGCGTATTGGGCGCTCTTCCGCTTCCTCGCTCACTGACTCGCTGCGCTCGGTCGTTCGGCTGCGGCGAG
CGGTATCAGCTCACTCAAAGGCGGTAATACGGTTATCCACAGAATCAGGGGATAACGCAGGAAAGAACAT
GTGAGCAAAAGGCCAGCAAAAGGCCAGGAACCGTAAAAAGGCCGCGTTGCTGGCGTTTTTCCATAGGCTC
CGCCCCCCTGACGAGCATCACAAAAATCGACGCTCAAGTCAGAGGTGGCGAAACCCGACAGGACTATAAA
GATACCAGGCGTTTCCCCCTGGAAGCTCCCTCGTGCGCTCTCCTGTTCCGACCCTGCCGCTTACCGGATA
CCTGTCCGCCTTTCTCCCTTCGGGAAGCGTGGCGCTTTCTCATAGCTCACGCTGTAGGTATCTCAGTTCG
GTGTAGGTCGTTCGCTCCAAGCTGGGCTGTGTGCACGAACCCCCCGTTCAGCCCGACCGCTGCGCCTTAT
CCGGTAACTATCGTCTTGAGTCCAACCCGGTAAGACACGACTTATCGCCACTGGCAGCAGCCACTGGTAA
CAGGATTAGCAGAGCGAGGTATGTAGGCGGTGCTACAGAGTTCTTGAAGTGGTGGCCTAACTACGGCTAC
ACTAGAAGAACAGTATTTGGTATCTGCGCTCTGCTGAAGCCAGTTACCTTCGGAAAAAGAGTTGGTAGCT
CTTGATCCGGCAAACAAACCACCGCTGGTAGCGGTGGTTTTTTTGTTTGCAAGCAGCAGATTACGCGCAG
AAAAAAAGGATCTCAAGAAGATCCTTTGATCTTTTCTACGGGGTCTGACGCTCAGTGGAACGAAAACTCA
CGTTAAGGGATTTTGGTCATGAGATTATCAAAAAGGATCTTCACCTAGATCCTTTTAAATTAAAAATGAA
GTTTTAAATCAATCTAAAGTATATATGAGTAAACTTGGTCTGACAGTTACCAATGCTTAATCAGTGAGGC
ACCTATCTCAGCGATCTGTCTATTTCGTTCATCCATAGTTGCCTGACTCCCCGTCGTGTAGATAACTACG
ATACGGGAGGGCTTACCATCTGGCCCCAGTGCTGCAATGATACCGCGAGACCCACGCTCACCGGCTCCAG
ATTTATCAGCAATAAACCAGCCAGCCGGAAGGGCCGAGCGCAGAAGTGGTCCTGCAACTTTATCCGCCTC
CATCCAGTCTATTAATTGTTGCCGGGAAGCTAGAGTAAGTAGTTCGCCAGTTAATAGTTTGCGCAACGTT
GTTGCCATTGCTACAGGCATCGTGGTGTCACGCTCGTCGTTTGGTATGGCTTCATTCAGCTCCGGTTCCC
AACGATCAAGGCGAGTTACATGATCCCCCATGTTGTGCAAAAAAGCGGTTAGCTCCTTCGGTCCTCCGAT
CGTTGTCAGAAGTAAGTTGGCCGCAGTGTTATCACTCATGGTTATGGCAGCACTGCATAATTCTCTTACT
GTCATGCCATCCGTAAGATGCTTTTCTGTGACTGGTGAGTACTCAACCAAGTCATTCTGAGAATAGTGTA
TGCGGCGACCGAGTTGCTCTTGCCCGGCGTCAATACGGGATAATACCGCGCCACATAGCAGAACTTTAAA
AGTGCTCATCATTGGAAAACGTTCTTCGGGGCGAAAACTCTCAAGGATCTTACCGCTGTTGAGATCCAGT
TCGATGTAACCCACTCGTGCACCCAACTGATCTTCAGCATCTTTTACTTTCACCAGCGTTTCTGGGTGAG
CAAAAACAGGAAGGCAAAATGCCGCAAAAAAGGGAATAAGGGCGACACGGAAATGTTGAATACTCATACT
CTTCCTTTTTCAATATTATTGAAGCATTTATCAGGGTTATTGTCTCATGAGCGGATACATATTTGAATGT
ATTTAGAAAAATAAACAAATAGGGGTTCCGCGCACATTTCCCCGAAAAGTGCCACCTGACGTCTAAGAAA
CCATTATTATCATGACATTAACCTATAAAAATAGGCGTATCACGAGGCCCTTTCGTC
Features (pLannotate 1.2.2; 24 found; start..end, strand, type, name):
    137..236     +  misc_feature   bom (fragment): basis of mobility region from pBR322
    242..399     -  CDS            lacZα (fragment): LacZα fragment of β-galactosidase; lacZ fragment
    401..827     +  promoter       MT promoter: Drosophila metallothionein promoter
    845..898     +  sig_peptide    BiP signal sequence: Drosophila BiP signal sequence
    908..1032    +  protein_bind   attR1: mutant version of attR; recombination site for the Gateway® LR reaction LR Clonase™
   1057..1087    +  promoter       lac UV5 promoter: E. coli lac promoter with an "up" mutation
   1111..1140    +  promoter       cat promoter (fragment): promoter of the E. coli cat gene encoding chloramphenicol acetyltransferase
   1141..1800    +  CDS            CmR: chloramphenicol acetyltransferase; cat; confers resistance to chloramphenicol
   1979..2137    +  CDS            ccdA (fragment): CCDA_ECO57 - Also known as H, letA. Experimental evidence at protein level: Swiss-Prot protein existence level 1. Antitoxin component of a type II toxin-antitoxin (TA) system which inhibits the post-segregational killing (PSK) of plasmid-free cells, also referred to as a plasmid addiction system. Binds to and blocks the activity of CcdB; will also remove bound CcdB protein from the CcdB-GyrA complex by forming a CcdA-CcdB complex, a process termed rejuvenation. Functions as a transcriptional corepressor for the ccdAB operon, repression also requires CcdB (By similarity). From Escherichia coli
   2142..2444    +  CDS            ccdB: CCDB_ECOLI - Also known as G, letB, letD. Experimental evidence at protein level: Swiss-Prot protein existence level 1. Toxic component of a type II toxin-antitoxin (TA) system, functioning in plasmid maintainence. Responsible for the post- segregational killing (PSK) of plasmid-free cells, also referred to as a plasmid addiction system. Half-life of over 2 hours. Cell killing by CcdB is accompanied by filamentation, defects in chromosome and plasmid segregation, defects in cell division, formation of anucleate cells, decreased DNA synthesis and plasmid loss. Interferes with the activity of DN
   2488..2612    -  protein_bind   attR2: mutant version of attR; recombination site for the Gateway® LR reaction LR Clonase™
   2668..3348    +  CDS            IGHG1 (fragment): IGHG1_HUMAN - Experimental evidence at protein level: Swiss-Prot protein existence level 1. Constant region of immunoglobulin heavy chains. Immunoglobulins, also known as antibodies, are membrane-bound or secreted glycoproteins produced by B lymphocytes. In the recognition phase of humoral immunity, the membrane-bound immunoglobulins serve as receptors which, upon binding of a specific antigen, trigger the clonal expansion and differentiation of B lymphocytes into immunoglobulins- secreting plasma cells. Secreted immunoglobulins mediate the effector phase of humoral immunity, which results in
   3367..3408    +  CDS            V5 tag: epitope tag from simian virus 5
   3508..3642    -  polyA_signal   SV40 poly(A) signal: SV40 polyadenylation signal
   3665..3749    -  CDS            large T antigen (fragment): large T antigen from SV40 (simian virus 40)
   3749..3773    +  misc_feature   MCS (fragment): pUC18/19 multiple cloning site
   3810..3826    -  protein_bind   lac operator: The lac repressor binds to the lac operator to inhibit transcription in E. coli. This inhibition can be relieved by adding lactose or isopropyl-β-D-thiogalactopyranoside (IPTG). lac repressor encoded by lacI
   3834..3864    -  promoter       lac promoter: promoter for the E. coli lac operon
   3879..3900    -  protein_bind   CAP binding site: CAP binding activates transcription in the presence of cAMP. E. coli catabolite activator protein
   3913..4005    -  CDS            lacI (fragment): lac repressor; lacI; The lac repressor binds to the lac operator to inhibit transcription in E. coli. This inhibition can be relieved by adding lactose or isopropyl-β-D-thiogalactopyranoside (IPTG).
   4188..4776    -  rep_origin     ori: high-copy-number ColE1/pMB1/pBR322/pUC origin of replication
   4947..5807    -  CDS            AmpR: β-lactamase; bla; confers resistance to ampicillin, carbenicillin, and related antibiotics
   5808..5912    -  promoter       AmpR promoter: bla
   6007..35      +  CDS            rop (fragment) (across the origin): Rop protein, which maintains plasmids at low copy number; rop
