[The description below was written by a language model from this plasmid's Addgene catalogue record and pLannotate feature annotations shown in this document.]
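Description:
pECIA2 is an empty Gateway destination vector built on the Invitrogen pMT/BiP/V5/His A backbone for inducible, secreted protein expression in Drosophila melanogaster cell culture, such as Schneider 2 (S2) cells. In E. coli it replicates from a high-copy ColE1/pUC-type origin and carries an ampicillin resistance gene. The unrecombined vector is additionally chloramphenicol resistant and must be maintained in a ccdB-tolerant strain, because its Gateway cassette encodes the CcdB toxin. The annotated sequence record is about 6 kb, and no marker for selection in insect cells is annotated.

Expression is driven by the copper-inducible Drosophila metallothionein promoter, which is switched on by adding copper sulfate. It is followed directly by the Drosophila BiP signal peptide, which routes the product into the secretory pathway and out into the medium. Downstream lies the attR1–CmR–ccdB–attR2 cassette. An LR reaction with an entry clone replaces this cassette with the gene of interest, removing both chloramphenicol resistance and the toxin, so correct recombinants can be recovered in standard cloning strains under ampicillin selection. After attR2, the reading frame continues into C-terminal tags listed in the catalogue: an HRV 3C protease cleavage site, the Fc region of human IgG1, a V5 epitope and a hexahistidine tag. The 3C site and His tag are not called in the automated feature table. An SV40 polyadenylation signal ends the transcription unit.

Inserts are thus produced as secreted Fc fusions, which are expected to dimerise through the Fc. They can be captured or detected through Fc, V5 or His, and the tags can be removed with 3C protease. The associated publication used the vector for extracellular interactome screening of immunoglobulin-superfamily and LRR proteins.
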