Addgene plasmid #47032: pECIA2
Purpose: (Empty Backbone) This is a Gateway destination vector for secreted expression in Drosophila cell culture by induction via CuSO4. Inserts will be C-terminally tagged with Fc, V5 and hexahistidine tags.
Depositing lab: Chris Garcia. Depositing organization: Stanford University. Publication: An Extracellular Interactome of Immunoglobulin and LRR Proteins Reveals Receptor-Ligand Networks. Ozkan E, Carrillo RA, Eastman CL, Weiszmann R, Waghray D, Johnson KG, Zinn K, Celniker SE, Garcia KC. Cell. 2013 Jul 3;154(1):228-39. doi: 10.1016/j.cell.2013.06.006. PubMed 23827685.
Backbone
  Vector backbone: pMT/BiP/V5/His A
  Backbone manufacturer: Invitrogen
  Backbone size (bp): 4349
  Vector type: Insect Expression ; Secreted expression in Drosophila Culture
  Promoter: Metallothionein (Copper-Inducible)
  Tag / fusion protein: HRV 3C Protease Cleavage site (C terminal on backbone); Fc(human IgG1) (C terminal on backbone); V5 (C terminal on backbone); Hexahistidine (C terminal on backbone)
Growth in bacteria
  Bacterial resistance: Chloramphenicol and Ampicillin, 25 & 100 μg/mL
  Growth temperature: 37°C
  Growth strain: ccdB Survival
  Copy number: High Copy
Gene/Insert
  Cloning method: Gateway Cloning
  Sequencing primers: 5′ MT-Upstream
Terms and licenses: Academic/Nonprofit Terms; Industry Terms: Not Available to Industry
Depositor comments: Inducible with 0.8 uM Copper Sulfate. Targets proteins to the extracellular millieu using the Drosophila melanogaster BiP signal peptide. Expresses in Drosophila melanogaster cell lines, such as Schneider 2 (S2) cells. Published in Ozkan et al, Cell 154(1): 228 (2013); PMID: 23827685; doi: 10.1016/j.cell.2013.06.006 After recombination, transform and grow in DH5alpha. The plasmid is no longer chloramphenicol resistant after recombination.
How to cite: pECIA2 was a gift from Chris Garcia (Addgene plasmid # 47032 ; http://n2t.net/addgene:47032 ; RRID:Addgene_47032)
