>Addgene plasmid #47032 | pECIA2 | addgene partial sequence | sequence record 69473 | Sp6
GCATGCCTGCAGGTCGACTGATCATAATCAGCCATACCACATTTGTAGAGGTTTTACTTGCTTTAAAAAA
CCTCCCACACCTCCCCCTGAACCTGAAACATAAAATGAATGCAATTGTTGTTGTTAACTTGTTTATTGCA
GCTTATAATGGTTACAAATAAAGCAATAGCATCACAAATTTCACAAATAAAGCATTTTTTTCACTGCATT
CTAGTTGTGGTTTGTCCAAACTCATCAATGTATCTTATCATGTCTGGATCCTCGATCGAGGCTGATCAGC
GAGCTCAGGCCTTAGAAGGCACAGTCGAGGCTGATCAGCGGGTTTAAACTCAATGGTGATGGTGATGATG
ACCGGTACGCGTAGAATCGAGACCGAGGAGAGGGTTAGGGATAGGCTTACCTTCGAAGGGCCCTCTAGAT
TTACCCGGAGACAGGGAGAGGCTCTTCTGCGTGTAGTGGTTGTGCAGACCCTCATGCATCACGGAGCATG
AGAAGACGTTCCCCTGCTGCCACCTGCTCTTGTCCACGGTGAGCTTGCTGTAGAGGAAGAAGGAGCCGTC
GGAGTCCAGCACGGGAGGCGTGGTCTTGTAGTTGTTCTCCGGCTGCCCATTGCTCTCCCACTCCACGGCG
ATGTCGCTGGGATAGAAGCCTTTGACCAGGCAGGTCAGGCTGACCTGGTTCTTGGTCATCTCCTCCCGGG
ATGGGGGCAGGGTGTACACCTGTGGTTCTCGGGGCTGCCCTTTGGCTTTGGAGATGGTTTTCTCGATGGG
