>Addgene plasmid #47032 | pECIA2 | addgene partial sequence | sequence record 69883 | CAT-R 5'-GCAACTGACTGAAATGCCTC-3'
GATTTTTTTCTCCATTTTAGCTTCCTTAGCTCCTGAAAATCTCGACGGATCCTAACTCAAAATCCACACA
TTATACGAGCCGGAAGCATAAAGTGTAAAGCCTGGGGTGCCTAATGCGGCCGCCATAGTGACTGGATATG
TTGTGTTTTACAGTATTATGTAGTCTGTTTTTTATGCAAAATCTAATTTAATATATTGATATTTATATCA
TTTTACGTTTCTCGTTCAGCTTTTTTGTACAAACTTGTTGATGATCTCCCGAGCGAGAGGCCAACAAAGG
CCACGACGGCCAGTAATATGCATAACTTCATATTGAGATCGGATCCCCCCTTTAGTTGCACTGAGATGAT
TCACTTGATTTTGCTGCTGACCACAACTGATGCACATTGGCCAGATGCTCTCGGTTTTATACATTTTGGA
AACGCGGCTTTACACACGGGTCTTTCGTTCGATTCACCTCTTTTGCACACGCCGGCCGGCTCCAAATTCG
AGTGGAGACGTGTGCAGAAGCTTTTGTTCTGCCCGCGAAGAATTGGTTCGGTTCTCCACTTTGGGGACTT
GTATGGGATGCAAAGCTCTTGGTGGGGCACATGGGGCATGCGCAGGCACTCTTACTTGCGTACCACATAT
GTATGGGGGTGGCGGTGGGCGGTGGGGGGCCGGAGTTCTGGGTCTCTTATCGGAACCAGAGGATAGGACG
GCCTGCAGCAAAGAGCTAGTCACATCGGGCACCACATCCTGTCCTGCAACGAATTAATTCAC
