>Addgene plasmid #47032 | pECIA2 | addgene partial sequence | sequence record 69885 | ccdb-Fwd 5'-GCATGATGACCACCGATATG-3'
GCTGATCTCAGCCACCGCGAAAATGACATCAAAAACGCCATTAACCTGATGTTCTGGGGAATATAAATGT
CAGGCTCCCTTATACACAGCCAGTCTGCAGGTCGACCATAGTGACTGGATATGTTGTGTTTTACAGTATT
ATGTAGTCTGTTTTTTATGCAAAATCTAATTTAATATATTGATATTTATATCATTTTACGTTTCTCGTTC
AGCTTTCTTGTACAAAGTGGTTGATATCCAGCACAGTGGCGGCCGCTTGGAAGTTCTGTTTCAAGGGCCT
GGGAGCGACAAAACTCACACATGCCCACCGTGCCCAGCACCTGAACTCCTGGGGGGACCGTCAGTCTTCC
TCTTCCCCCCAAAACCCAAGGACACCCTCATGATCTCCCGGACCCCTGAGGTCACATGCGTGGTGGTGGA
CGTGAGCCACGAAGACCCTGAGGTCAAGTTCAACTGGTACGTGGACGGCGTGGAGGTGCATAATGCCAAG
ACAAAGCCGCGGGAGGAGCAGTACAACAGCACGTACCGTGTGGTCAGCGTCCTCACCGTCCTGCACCAGG
ACTGGCTGAATGGCAAGGAGTACAAGTGCAAGGTCTCCAACAAAGCCCTCCCAGCCCCCATCGAGAAAAC
CATCTCCAAAGCCAAAGGGCAGCCCCGAGAACCACAGGTGTACACCCTGCCCCCATCCCGGGAGGAGATG
ACCAAGAACCAGGTCAGCCTGACCTGCCTGGTCAAAGGCTTCTATCCCAGCGACATCGCCGTGGAGTGGG
AGAGCAATGGGCAGCCGGAGAACAACTACAAGACCACGCCTCCCGTGCTGGACTCCGACG
