>Addgene plasmid #47032 | pECIA2 | addgene partial sequence | sequence record 69886 | M13_pUC_rev
AGCTTGCATGCCTGCAGGTCGACTGATCATAATCAGCCATACCACATTTGTAGAGGTTTTACTTGCTTTA
AAAAACCTCCCACACCTCCCCCTGAACCTGAAACATAAAATGAATGCAATTGTTGTTGTTAACTTGTTTA
TTGCAGCTTATAATGGTTACAAATAAAGCAATAGCATCACAAATTTCACAAATAAAGCATTTTTTTCACT
GCATTCTAGTTGTGGTTTGTCCAAACTCATCAATGTATCTTATCATGTCTGGATCCTCGATCGAGGCTGA
TCAGCGAGCTCAGGCCTTAGAAGGCACAGTCGAGGCTGATCAGCGGGTTTAAACTCAATGGTGATGGTGA
TGATGACCGGTACGCGTAGAATCGAGACCGAGGAGAGGGTTAGGGATAGGCTTACCTTCGAAGGGCCCTC
TAGATTTACCCGGAGACAGGGAGAGGCTCTTCTGCGTGTAGTGGTTGTGCAGACCCTCATGCATCACGGA
GCATGAGAAGACGTTCCCCTGCTGCCACCTGCTCTTGTCCACGGTGAGCTTGCTGTAGAGGAAGAAGGAG
CCGTCGGAGTCCAGCACGGGAGGCGTGGTCTTGTAGTTGTTCTCCGGCTGCCCATTGCTCTCCCACTCCA
CGGCGATGTCGCTGGGATAGAAGCCTTTGACCAGGCAGGTCAGGCTGACCTGGTTCTTGGTCATCTCCTC
CCGGGATGGGGGCAGGGTGTACACCTGTGGTTCTCGGGGCTGCCCTTTGGCTTTGGAGATGGTTTTCTCG
ATGGGGGCTGGGAGGGCTTTGTTGGAGACCTTGCACTTGTACTCCTTGCCATTCAGCCAGTCCTGGTGCA
GGAC
